Addgene plasmid #196146: pEPYCeGM0012
Purpose: Gateway entry vector with Arabidopsis ANAC032 CDS and c-terminal HiBiT tag
Depositing lab: Nicola Patron. Depositing organization: Earlham Institute. Publication: Tuning Plant Promoters Using a Simple Split Luciferase Method to Assess Transcription Factor-DNA Interactions. Cai YM, Witham S, Patron NJ. ACS Synth Biol. 2023 Nov 17;12(11):3482-3486. doi: 10.1021/acssynbio.3c00094. Epub 2023 Oct 19. PubMed 37856867.
Backbone
  Vector backbone: pDONR207
  Vector type: Gateway entry vector
Growth in bacteria
  Bacterial resistance: Gentamicin, 10 μg/mL
  Growth temperature: 37°C
  Growth strain: DH5alpha
  Copy number: High Copy
Gene/Insert
  Gene/Insert name: AtNAC032_HiBit
  Species: A. thaliana (mustard weed)
  Cloning method: Gateway Cloning
Terms and licenses: Academic/Nonprofit Terms; Industry Terms: Not Available to Industry
Depositor comments: Please visit https://doi.org/10.1101/2023.02.13.528283 for bioRxiv preprint.
How to cite: pEPYCeGM0012 was a gift from Nicola Patron (Addgene plasmid # 196146 ; http://n2t.net/addgene:196146 ; RRID:Addgene_196146)
