[The description below was written by a language model from this plasmid's Addgene catalogue record and pLannotate feature annotations shown in this document.]
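Description:
pEPYCeGM0012 is a Gateway entry clone built on the pDONR207 backbone and carrying the coding sequence of the Arabidopsis thaliana NAC-family transcription factor ANAC032 (NAC032) fused to a C-terminal HiBiT tag. The 4.2 kb plasmid is maintained in E. coli at high copy from a ColE1/pUC-type origin and is selected with gentamicin, conferred by the aacC1 gentamicin acetyltransferase gene driven by the class 1 integron Pc promoter. The annotation also picks up two kanamycin-resistance gene fragments flanking the gentamicin cassette and a short RSF origin fragment. These appear to be non-functional remnants of the backbone rather than usable markers, and the catalogue lists gentamicin as the only selection.

The insert sits between attL1 and attL2, the recombination sites that allow the cassette to be moved directionally into any attR-containing destination vector in an LR Clonase reaction. The rrnB T1 and T2 terminators lie upstream of attL1 and insulate the insert from read-through transcription in bacteria. As is normal for an entry clone, no promoter for expressing the insert is annotated, so expression depends on the destination vector chosen. The automated feature table annotates the NAC032 open reading frame but not the HiBiT tag. A short unannotated stretch between the end of the CDS and attL2 is consistent with the small peptide tag described in the catalogue entry.

HiBiT is a short peptide that complements the larger LgBiT fragment to reconstitute active NanoLuc luciferase, so the tagged protein can be detected by luminescence. According to the associated publication, the construct belongs to a toolkit for a split-luciferase method that assesses transcription factor–DNA interactions to help tune plant promoters.
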