Features (pLannotate 1.2.2; 12 found; start..end, strand, type, name):
      1..48      +  rep_origin     RSF ori (fragment): Plasmids containing the RSF 1030 origin of replication can be propagated in E. coli cells that contain additional plasmids with compatible origins.
     75..102     -  terminator     rrnB T2 terminator: transcription terminator T2 from the E. coli rrnB gene
    234..277     +  terminator     rrnB T1 terminator: Escherichia coli rrnB; transcription terminator T1 from the E. coli rrnB gene
    333..432     +  protein_bind   attL1: mutant version of attL; recombination site for the Gateway® LR reaction LR Clonase™
    435..1193    +  CDS            NAC032: NAC32_ARATH - Also known as NAC32 From Arabidopsis thaliana (Mouse-ear cress).
   1237..1336    -  protein_bind   attL2: mutant version of attL; recombination site for the Gateway® LR reaction LR Clonase™
   1459..2085    +  CDS            KanR (fragment): aminoglycoside phosphotransferase; aph(3')-Ia; confers resistance to kanamycin in bacteria or G418 (Geneticin®) in eukaryotes
   2119..2652    -  CDS            GmR: gentamycin acetyltransferase; aacC1; confers resistance to gentamycin
   2841..2869    -  promoter       Pc promoter: intI1 (promoter lies within the coding sequence); class 1 integron promoter
   2847..3194    -  CDS            YPR2_ECOLX (fragment): Protein predicted: Swiss-Prot protein existence level 4. From Escherichia coli.
   3199..3383    +  CDS            KanR (fragment): aminoglycoside phosphotransferase; aph(3')-Ia; confers resistance to kanamycin in bacteria or G418 (Geneticin®) in eukaryotes
   3526..4114    +  rep_origin     ori: high-copy-number ColE1/pMB1/pBR322/pUC origin of replication
>Addgene plasmid #196146 | pEPYCeGM0012 | addgene full sequence | sequence record 386888 | Addgene NGS Result
TTCTTTCCTGCGTTATCCCCTGATTCTGTGGATAACCGTATTACCGCTAGCCAGGAAGAGTTTGTAGAAA
CGCAAAAAGGCCATCCGTCAGGATGGCCTTCTGCTTAGTTTGATGCCTGGCAGTTTATGGCGGGCGTCCT
GCCCGCCACCCTCCGGGCCGTTGCTTCACAACGTTCAAATCCGCTCCCGGCGGATTTGTCCTACTCAGGA
GAGCGTTCACCGACAAACAACAGATAAAACGAAAGGCCCAGTCTTCCGACTGAGCCTTTCGTTTTATTTG
ATGCCTGGCAGTTCCCTACTCTCGCGTTAACGCTAGCATGGATCTCGGGCCCCAAATAATGATTTTATTT
TGACTGATAGTGACCTGTTCGTTGCAACAAATTGATGAGCAATGCTTTTTTATAATGCCAACTTTGTACA
AAAAAGCAGGCTTCATGATGAAATCTGGGGCTGATTTGCAATTTCCACCAGGATTTAGATTTCATCCTAC
GGATGAGGAGCTAGTCCTCATGTATCTCTGTCGTAAATGCGCGTCGCAGCCGATCCCTGCTCCGATTATC
ACCGAACTCGATTTGTACCGATATGATCCTTGGGACCTTCCCGACATGGCTTTGTACGGTGAAAAGGAGT
GGTATTTTTTCTCACCAAGAGATCGAAAGTATCCAAACGGTTCAAGACCCAACCGTGCAGCTGGTACTGG
ATATTGGAAAGCTACCGGAGCTGATAAACCAATAGGTCGTCCTAAACCGGTTGGTATTAAGAAGGCTCTA
GTGTTTTACTCGGGAAAACCTCCAAATGGAGAGAAAACCAATTGGATTATGCACGAATACCGGCTCGCTG
ACGTTGACCGGTCGGTTCGTAAGAAAAACAGTCTAAGATTGGACGATTGGGTATTGTGTCGTATATATAA
CAAGAAAGGTGTCATCGAGAAGCGACGAAGCGATATCGAGGACGGGTTAAAGCCTGTGACTGACACGTGT
CCACCGGAATCTGTGGCGAGATTGATCTCCGGCTCGGAGCAAGCGGTGTCACCGGAATTCACGTGTAGCA
ACGGTCGGTTGAGTAATGCCCTTGATTTTCCGTTTAATTACGTAGATGCCATCGCCGATAACGAGATTGT
GTCACGGCTATTGGGCGGGAATCAGATGTGGTCGACGACGCTTGATCCACTTGTGGTTAGGCAGGGAACT
TTCGGTTCGGTGAGCGGCTGGCGGCTGTTCAAGAAGATTAGCTGAAACCCAGCTTTCTTGTACAAAGTTG
GCATTATAAGAAAGCATTGCTTATCAATTTGTTGCAACGAACAGGTCACTATCAGTCAAAATAAAATCAT
TATTTGCCATCCAGCTGCAGCTCTGGCCCGTGTCTCAAAATCTCTGATGTTACATTGCACAAGATAAAAA
TATATCATCATGAACAATAAAACTGTCTGCTTACATAAACAGTAATACAAGGGGTGTTATGAGCCATATT
CAACGGGAAACGTCGAGGCCGCGATTAAATTCCAACATGGATGCTGATTTATATGGGTATAAATGGGCTC
GCGATAATGTCGGGCAATCAGGTGCGACAATCTATCGCTTGTATGGGAAGCCCGATGCGCCAGAGTTGTT
TCTGAAACATGGCAAAGGTAGCGTTGCCAATGATGTTACAGATGAGATGGTCAGACTAAACTGGCTGACG
GAATTTATGCCTCTTCCGACCATCAAGCATTTTATCCGTACTCCTGATGATGCATGGTTACTCACCACTG
CGATCCCCGGAAAAACAGCATTCCAGGTATTAGAAGAATATCCTGATTCAGGTGAAAATATTGTTGATGC
GCTGGCAGTGTTCCTGCGCCGGTTGCATTCGATTCCTGTTTGTAATTGTCCTTTTAACAGCGATCGCGTA
TTTCGTCTCGCTCAGGCGCAATCACGAATGAATAACGGTTTGGTTGATGCGAGTGATTTTGATGACGAGC
GTAATGGCTGGCCTGTTGAACAAGTCTGGAAAGAAATGCATAAACTTTTGCCATTCTCACCGGATTCAGT
CGTCACTCATGGTGATTTCTCACTTGATAACCTTATTTTTGACGAGGGGAAATTAGGCCGGGAAGCCGAT
CTCGGCTTGAACGAATTGTTAGGTGGCGGTACTTGGGTCGATATCAAAGTGCATCACTTCTTCCCGTATG
CCCAACTTTGTATAGAGAGCCACTGCGGGATCGTCACCGTAATCTGCTTGCACGTAGATCACATAAGCAC
CAAGCGCGTTGGCCTCATGCTTGAGGAGATTGATGAGCGCGGTGGCAATGCCCTGCCTCCGGTGCTCGCC
GGAGACTGCGAGATCATAGATATAGATCTCACTACGCGGCTGCTCAAACTTGGGCAGAACGTAAGCCGCG
AGAGCGCCAACAACCGCTTCTTGGTCGAAGGCAGCAAGCGCGATGAATGTCTTACTACGGAGCAAGTTCC
CGAGGTAATCGGAGTCCGGCTGATGTTGGGAGTAGGTGGCTACGTCTCCGAACTCACGACCGAAAAGATC
AAGAGCAGCCCGCATGGATTTGACTTGGTCAGGGCCGAGCCTACATGTGCGAATGATGCCCATACTTGAG
CCACCTAACTTTGTTTTAGGGCGACTGCCCTGCTGCGTAACATCGTTGCTGCTGCGTAACATCGTTGCTG
CTCCATAACATCAAACATCGACCCACGGCGTAACGCGCTTGCTGCTTGGATGCCCGAGGCATAGACTGTA
CAAAAAAACAGTCATAACAAGCCATGAAAACCGCCACTGCGCCGTTACCACCGCTGCGTTCGGTCAAGGT
TCTGGACCAGTTGCGTGAGCGCATACGCTACTTGCATTACAGTTTACGAACCGAACAGGCTTATGTCAAC
TGGGTTCGTGCCTTCATCCGTTTCCACGGTGTGCGTCACCCGGCAACCTTGGGCAGCAGCGAAGTCGAGG
CATTTCTGTCCTGGCTGGCGAACGAGCGCAAGGTTTCGGTCTCCACGCATCGTCAGGCATTGGCGGCCTT
GCTGTTCTTCTACGGCAAGGTGCTGTGCACGGATCTGCCCTGGCTTCAGGAGATCGGAAGACCTCGGCCG
TCGCGGCGCTTGCCGGTGGTGCTGACCCCGGATGAAGTGGTTCGCATCCTCGGTTTTCTGGAAGGCGAGC
ATCGTTTGTTCGCCCAGGACTCTAGCTATAGTTCTAGTGGTTGGCTACTAATAGGTTGTATTGATGTTGG
ACGAGTCGGAATCGCAGACCGATACCAGGATCTTGCCATCCTATGGAACTGCCTCGGTGAGTTTTCTCCT
TCATTACAGAAACGGCTTTTTCAAAAATATGGTATTGATAATCCTGATATGAATAAATTGCAGTTTCATT
TGATGCTCGATGAGTTTTTCTAATCAGAATTGGTTAATTGGTTGTAACACTGGCAGAGCATTACGCTGAC
TTGACGGGACGGCGCAAGCTCATGACCAAAATCCCTTAACGTGAGTTTTCGTTCCACTGAGCGTCAGACC
CCGTAGAAAAGATCAAAGGATCTTCTTGAGATCCTTTTTTTCTGCGCGTAATCTGCTGCTTGCAAACAAA
AAAACCACCGCTACCAGCGGTGGTTTGTTTGCCGGATCAAGAGCTACCAACTCTTTTTCCGAAGGTAACT
GGCTTCAGCAGAGCGCAGATACCAAATACTGTTCTTCTAGTGTAGCCGTAGTTAGGCCACCACTTCAAGA
ACTCTGTAGCACCGCCTACATACCTCGCTCTGCTAATCCTGTTACCAGTGGCTGCTGCCAGTGGCGATAA
GTCGTGTCTTACCGGGTTGGACTCAAGACGATAGTTACCGGATAAGGCGCAGCGGTCGGGCTGAACGGGG
GGTTCGTGCACACAGCCCAGCTTGGAGCGAACGACCTACACCGAACTGAGATACCTACAGCGTGAGCTAT
GAGAAAGCGCCACGCTTCCCGAAGGGAGAAAGGCGGACAGGTATCCGGTAAGCGGCAGGGTCGGAACAGG
AGAGCGCACGAGGGAGCTTCCAGGGGGAAACGCCTGGTATCTTTATAGTCCTGTCGGGTTTCGCCACCTC
TGACTTGAGCGTCGATTTTTGTGATGCTCGTCAGGGGGGCGGAGCCTATGGAAAAACGCCAGCAACGCGG
CCTTTTTACGGTTCCTGGCCTTTTGCTGGCCTTTTGCTCACATG
